Addgene plasmid #39494: pSG5-myc-p110α-CAAX
Depositing lab: Julian Downward. Depositing organization: Cancer Research UK. Publication: Activation of phosphoinositide 3-kinase by interaction with Ras and by point mutation. Rodriguez-Viciana P, Warne PH, Vanhaesebroeck B, Waterfield MD, Downward J. EMBO J. 1996 May 15;15(10):2442-51. PubMed 8665852.
Backbone
  Vector backbone: pSG5
  Backbone manufacturer: Stratagene
  Vector type: Eukaryotic
Growth in bacteria
  Bacterial resistance: Ampicillin, 100 μg/mL
  Growth temperature: 37°C
  Growth strain: DH5alpha
  Copy number: High Copy
Gene/Insert
  Gene/Insert name: p110 (alt name: PIK3CA)
  Species: B. taurus (bovine)
  GenBank ID: M93252
  Entrez Gene: PIK3CA
  Tag / fusion protein: CAAX (C terminal on insert); myc (N terminal on insert)
  Cloning method: Restriction Enzyme; 5′ cloning site BamHI (not destroyed); 3′ cloning site BamHI (not destroyed)
  Sequencing primers: 5′ CAG-F
Terms and licenses: Academic/Nonprofit Terms; Industry Terms: Not Available to Industry
How to cite: pSG5-myc-p110α-CAAX was a gift from Julian Downward (Addgene plasmid # 39494 ; http://n2t.net/addgene:39494 ; RRID:Addgene_39494)
