[The description below was written by a language model from this plasmid's Addgene catalogue record.]
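Description:
pSG5-myc-p110α-CAAX is a eukaryotic expression plasmid built on the Stratagene pSG5 backbone. It is maintained in E. coli as a high-copy plasmid under ampicillin selection. The record lists no feature table and does not name the promoter or other regulatory elements. pSG5 is generally known as a transient mammalian expression vector that uses the SV40 early promoter with a β-globin intron and an SV40 polyadenylation signal, plus a T7 promoter for in vitro transcription, but none of these parts is confirmed here for this clone. No mammalian selection marker is recorded.

The insert is bovine p110α (PIK3CA), the catalytic subunit of class IA phosphoinositide 3-kinase, cloned as a BamHI fragment with both sites retained. Because the same enzyme flanks both ends, insert orientation cannot be inferred from the cloning sites alone. The coding sequence carries an N-terminal myc epitope tag for detection or immunoprecipitation. It also carries a C-terminal CAAX motif, a prenylation signal of the type found at the end of Ras proteins, which directs lipid modification and membrane anchoring. Tethering p110α to the membrane places the kinase next to its lipid substrates and is a widely used way of making PI 3-kinase constitutively active, independent of upstream receptor or Ras input.

The associated publication concerns activation of PI 3-kinase by Ras interaction and by point mutation. In keeping with that work, the construct is suited to transfection experiments in mammalian cells that examine the consequences of sustained PI 3-kinase signalling, with the myc tag allowing expression to be verified.
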