>Addgene plasmid #39494 | pSG5-myc-p110α-CAAX | addgene partial sequence | sequence record 51125 | SV40pA-r 5'-GAAATTTGTGATGCTATTGC-3'
TCATTCATTTGTTTCATGAAATACTCCAAAGCCTCTTGCTCAGTTTTATCTAAAGCTAGGGTCTTTCGAA
TGTATGCAATATCATCAAAAGATTGCAGTTCTGGCATTCCAGAGCCAAGCATCATTGAGAAAAGATTTAT
GAAGAGATTGGCATGCTGCCGAATAGCTAGATAAGCCTTGTAACACATCTCCTGAAACCTCTCAAATTCT
CTTGTCTTTGTGCATTCTTGGGCTCCTTTACTAATCACTATTAAGAAATCTTGTGTCAAAACAAACGGCA
CGCGCTCTCGTTTATAACCAAATTTTTTCTTCTTGTGATCCAAAAAGTGTCCAAAATCTATATGAAACAG
TTGTCCATCATCTTTAACCATGATATTACTATTGTGACGATCTCCAATTCCCAAAATGAAGGTGGCAACA
CAATATCCAGCACATGATCGTGTAAACAAATCGATGGCCGCATCATATATTTCCCCCTTGTTCTTGTCTT
TGAGCCACTGATGGAGTGTGTGGCTGTTAAACTGCAGTGCACCTTTCAGGCCTCCTTTACACTGAATCTG
CATTA
