>Addgene plasmid #39494 | pSG5-myc-p110α-CAAX | addgene partial sequence | sequence record 52403 | SV40pA-R 5'-GAAATTTGTGATGCTATTGC-3'
GCTTAATTGTGTGGAAGATCCAATCCATTTTTGTTGTCCAGCCACCATGGTGTGCATCATTCATTTGTTT
CATGAAATACTCCAAAGCCTCTTGCTCAGTTTTATCTAAAGCTAGGGTCTTTCGAATGTATGCAATATCA
TCAAAAGATTGCAGTTCTGGCATTCCAGAGCCAAGCATCATTGAGAAAAGATTTATGAAGAGATTGGCAT
GCTGCCGAATAGCTAGATAAGCCTTGTAACACATCTCCTGAAACCTCTCAAATTCTCTTGTCTTTGTGCA
TTCTTGGGCTCCTTTACTAATCACTATTAAGAAATCTTGTGTCAAAACAAACGGCACGCGCTCTCGTTTA
TAACCAAATTTTTTCTTCTTGTGATCCAAAAAGTGTCCAAAATCTATATGAAACAGTTGTCCATCATCTT
TAACCATGATATTACTATTGTGACGATCTCCAATTCCCAAAATGAAGGTGGCAACACAATATCCAGCACA
TGATCGTGTAAACAAATCGATGGCCGCATCATATATTTCCCCCTTGTTCTTGTCTTTGAGCCACTGATGG
AGTGTGTGGCTGTTAAACTGCAGTGCACCTTTCAGGCCTCCTTTACACTGAATCTGCATTATAGTGTGAG
AATTTCTCACCACCTCGATAAGTCCCACACAGTCACCGATTGACAGACATCCATAAGGTAACATTCGAAG
ATCAAGACCTTGATTTTGCCAGATATTTTC
