>Addgene plasmid #39494 | pSG5-myc-p110α-CAAX | addgene partial sequence | sequence record 52404 | pCAG-F 5'-GCAACGTGCTGGTTATTGTG-3'
CCATGGAACAGAAACTCATATCGGAGGAGGATCTACCTCCAAGACCATCATCAGGTGAACTGTGGGGCAT
CCACTTGATGCCCCCAAGAATCCTAGTAGAATGTTTACTACCAAATGGGATGATAGTGACTTTAGAATGC
CTCCGTGAGGCTACGTTAATAACGATAAAGCATGAACTATTTAAAGAAGCAAGAAAATACCCTCTCCATC
AACTTCTTCAAGATGAATCTTCTTACATTTTCGTAAGTGTTACCCAAGAAGCAGAAAGGGAAGAATTTTT
TGATGAAACAAGACGACTTTGTGACCTTCGGCTTTTTCAACCCTTTTTAAAAGTAATTGAACCAGTAGGC
AACCGTGAAGAAAAGATCCTCAATCGAGAAATTGGTTTTGCTATCGGCATGCCAGTGTGTGAATTCGATA
TGGTTAAAGATCCAGAAGTACAGGACTTCCGAAGAAATATTCTCAATGTTTGTAAAGAAGCTGTGGATCT
TAGGGATCTTAATTCACCTCATAGTAGAGCAATGTATGTTTATCCTCCAAATGTAGAATCTTCACCAGAA
CTGCCAAAGCACATATATAATAAATTGGATAAAGGGCAAATAATAGTGGTGATTTGGGTAATAGTTTCTC
CAAATAATGACAAACAGAAGTATACTCTGAAAATCAACCATGACTGTGTGCCAGAACAAGTAATTGCTGA
AGCAATCAGGAAAAAAACTCGAAGTATGTTGCTATCATCTGAACAACTAAAACTCTGTGTTT
